>Addgene plasmid #222552 | pPB-cT3G-cERP2-SAP30 | addgene full sequence | sequence record 442467 | Addgene NGS Result
ATCACCTCGAGTTTACTCCCTATCAGTGATAGAGAACGTATGAAGAGTTTACTCCCTATCAGTGATAGAG
AACGTATGCAGACTTTACTCCCTATCAGTGATAGAGAACGTATAAGGAGTTTACTCCCTATCAGTGATAG
AGAACGTATGACCAGTTTACTCCCTATCAGTGATAGAGAACGTATCTACAGTTTACTCCCTATCAGTGAT
AGAGAACGTATATCCAGTTTACTCCCTATCAGTGATAGAGAACGTATAAGCTTGCCTATATAAGCAGAGC
TCGTTTAGTGAACCGTCAGATCGCCTGGAGACGCCATCCACGCTGTTTTGACCTCCATAGAAGACACCGG
GACCGATCCAGCCTACCACAAGTTTGTACAAAAAAGCAGGCTGCCACCATGAATGGTTTTACACCCGATG
AAATGTCTAGAGGCGGTGACGCTGCTGCAGCTGTCGCTGCTGTCGTGGCCGCTGCTGCTGCAGCAGCTAG
TGCCGGAAATGGAACAGGTGCTGGTACGGGCGCAGAAGTCCCTGGAGCCGGAGCCGTTTCTGCTGCAGGC
CCACCTGGCGCTGCAGGCCCTGGACCTGGTCAGCTCTGTTGTCTCAGGGAAGACGGAGAAAGGTGTGGGC
GAGCCGCTGGAAATGCGTCTTTTAGTAAACGTATTCAGAAATCCATTTCACAAAAGAAAGTTAAAATTGA
ATTAGACAAATCCGCTCGCCACCTGTATATCTGCGACTACCACAAGAATCTCATCCAATCCGTGAGGAAT
AGGCGCAAACGTAAGGGCTCTGACGACGACGGTGGGGACTCCCCCGTCCAGGACATCGACACTCCCGAAG
TGGACCTGTATCAGCTCCAGGTCAACACGCTGCGCCGATATAAGAGGCATTTTAAACTGCCCACTAGGCC
GGGCCTCAACAAGGCCCAGTTGGTCGAAATTGTGGGGTGTCATTTCCGGAGTATCCCGGTTAACGAGAAG
GATACACTGACGTACTTTATATATAGCGTTAAGAACGATAAGAATAAGTCTGACCTGAAAGTGGACTCCG
GCGTCCATTAAACCCAGCTTTCTTGTACAAAGTGGTATACCCATACGATGTTCCAGATTACGCTTAGTAA
TGAGAAATACTCAGAAGATGTCACTCACCATAGTCCGCAGTGAAAGATAAATGATCTAAATGTGTGGGTA
AAAGTTGTTTTAGAGCTAGAAATAGCAAGTAGGCCACTGAGCAAGAACTATGAATGAGATCTTTAGACAT
ATTGCGGCCGCTTTCTCCGCGATCCAGACATGATAAGATACATTGATGAGTTTGGACAAACCAAAACTAG
AATGCAGTGAAAAAAATGCCTTATTTGTGAAATTTGTGATGCTATTGCCTTATTTGTAACCATTATAAGC
TGCAATAAACAAGTTATCTATAACAAGAAAATATATATATAATAAGTTATCACGTAAGTAGAACATGAAA
TAACAATATAATTATCGTATGAGTTAAATCTTAAAAGTCACGTAAAAGATAATCATGCGTCATTTTGACT
CACGCGGTCGTTATAGTTCAAAATCAGTGACACTTACCGCATTGACAAGCACGCCTCACGGGAGCTCCAA
GCGGCGACTGAGATGTCCTAAATGCACAGCGACGGATTCGCGCTATTTAGAAAGAGAGAGCAATATTTCA
AGAATGCATGCGTCAATTTTACGCAGACTATCTTTCTAGGGTTAAGAATTCACTGGCCGTCGTTTTACAA
CGTCGTGACTGGGAAAACCCTGGCGTTACCCAACTTAATCGCCTTGCAGCACATCCCCCTTTCGCCAGCT
GGCGTAATAGCGAAGAGGCCCGCACCGATCGCCCTTCCCAACAGTTGCGCAGCCTGAATGGCGAATGGCG
CCTGATGCGGTATTTTCTCCTTACGCATCTGTGCGGTATTTCACACCGCATATGGTGCACTCTCAGTACA
ATCTGCTCTGATGCCGCATAGTTAAGCCAGCCCCGACACCCGCCAACACCCGCTGACGCGCCCTGACGGG
CTTGTCTGCTCCCGGCATCCGCTTACAGACAAGCTGTGACCATGTCTCCGGGAGCTGCATGTGTCAGAGG
TTTTCACCGTCATCACCGAAACACGCGAGTTCGAAAGGGCCTCGTGATACGCCTATTTTTATAGGTTAAT
GTCATGATAATAATGGTTTCTTAGACGTCAGGTGGCACTTTTCGGGGAAATGTGCGCGGAACCCCTATTT
GTTTATTTTTCTAAATACATTCAAATATGTATCCGCTCATGAGACAATAACCCTGATAAATGCTTCAATA
ATATTGAAAAAGGAAGAGTATGAGTATTCAACATTTCCGTGTCGCCCTTATTCCCTTTTTTGCGGCATTT
TGCCTTCCTGTTTTTGCTCACCCAGAAACGCTGGTGAAAGTAAAAGATGCTGAAGATCAGTTGGGTGCAC
GAGTGGGTTACATCGAACTGGATCTCAACAGCGGTAAGATCCTTGAGAGTTTTCGCCCCGAAGAACGTTT
TCCAATGATGAGCACTTTTAAAGTTCTGCTATGTGGCGCGGTATTATCCCGTATTGACGCCGGGCAAGAG
CAACTCGGTCGCCGCATACACTATTCTCAGAATGACTTGGTTGAGTACTCACCAGTCACAGAAAAGCATC
TTACGGATGGCATGACAGTAAGAGAATTATGCAGTGCTGCCATAACCATGAGTGATAACACTGCGGCCAA
CTTACTTCTGACAACGATCGGAGGACCGAAGGAGCTAACCGCTTTTTTGCACAACATGGGGGATCATGTA
ACTCGCCTTGATCGTTGGGAACCGGAGCTGAATGAAGCCATACCAAACGACGAGCGTGACACCACGATGC
CTGTAGCAATGGCAACAACGTTGCGCAAACTATTAACTGGCGAACTACTTACTCTAGCTTCCCGGCAACA
ATTAATAGACTGGATGGAGGCGGATAAAGTTGCAGGACCACTTCTGCGCTCGGCCCTTCCGGCTGGCTGG
TTTATTGCTGATAAATCTGGAGCCGGTGAGCGTGGTTCACGCGGTATCATTGCAGCACTGGGGCCAGATG
GTAAGCCCTCCCGTATCGTAGTTATCTACACGACGGGGAGTCAGGCAACTATGGATGAACGAAATAGACA
GATCGCTGAGATAGGTGCCTCACTGATTAAGCATTGGTAACTGTCAGACCAAGTTTACTCATATATACTT
TAGATTGATTTAAAACTTCATTTTTAATTTAAAAGGATCTAGGTGAAGATCCTTTTTGATAATCTCATGA
CCAAAATCCCTTAACGTGAGTTTTCGTTCCACTGAGCGTCAGACCCCGTAGAAAAGATCAAAGGATCTTC
TTGAGATCCTTTTTTTCTGCGCGTAATCTGCTGCTTGCAAACAAAAAAACCACCGCTACCAGCGGTGGTT
TGTTTGCCGGATCAAGAGCTACCAACTCTTTTTCCGAAGGTAACTGGCTTCAGCAGAGCGCAGATACCAA
ATACTGTTCTTCTAGTGTAGCCGTAGTTAGGCCACCACTTCAAGAACTCTGTAGCACCGCCTACATACCT
CGCTCTGCTAATCCTGTTACCAGTGGCTGCTGCCAGTGGCGATAAGTCGTGTCTTACCGGGTTGGACTCA
AGACGATAGTTACCGGATAAGGCGCAGCGGTCGGGCTGAACGGGGGGTTCGTGCACACAGCCCAGCTTGG
AGCGAACGACCTACACCGAACTGAGATACCTACAGCGTGAGCTATGAGAAAGCGCCACGCTTCCCGAAGG
GAGAAAGGCGGACAGGTATCCGGTAAGCGGCAGGGTCGGAACAGGAGAGCGCACGAGGGAGCTTCCAGGG
GGAAACGCCTGGTATCTTTATAGTCCTGTCGGGTTTCGCCACCTCTGACTTGAGCGTCGATTTTTGTGAT
GCTCGTCAGGGGGGCGGAGCCTATGGAAAAACGCCAGCAACGCGGCCTTTTTACGGTTCCTGGCCTTTTG
CTGGCCTTTTGCTCACATGTTCTTTCCTGCGTTATCCCCTGATTCTGTGGATAACCGTATTACCGCCTTT
GAGTGAGCTGATACCGCTCGCCGCAGCCGAACGACCGAGCGCAGCGAGTCAGTGAGCGAGGAAGCGGATG
AGCGCCCAATACGCAAACCGCCTCTCACCGCGCGTTGGCCGATTCATTAATGCAGCTGGCACGACAGGTT
TCCCGACTGGAAAGCGGGCAGTGAGCGCAACGCAAACCGCCTCTCCCCGCGCGTTGGCCGATTCATTAAT
GCAGCTGGCACGACAGGTTTCCCGACTGGAAAGCGGGCAGTGAGCGCAACGCAATTAATGTGAGTTAGCT
CACTCATTAGGCACCCCAGGCTTTACACTTTATGCTTCCGGCTCGTATGTTGTGTGGAATTGTGAGCGGA
TAACAATTTCACACAGGAAACAGCTATGACCATGATTACGCCAAGGTCGACTTAACCCTAGAAAGATAAT
CATATTGTGACGTACGTTAAAGATAATCATGCGTAAAATTGACGCATGTGTTTTATCGGTCTGTATATCG
AGGTTTATTTATTAATTTGAATAGATATTAAGTTTTATTATATTTACACTTACATACTAATAATAAATTC
AACAAACAATTTATTTATGTTTATTTATTTATTAAAAAAAAACAAAAACTCAAAATTTCTTCTATAAAGT
AACAAAACTTTTAGCAGTGAAAAAAATGCTTTATTTGTGAAATTTGTGATGCTATTGCTTTATTTGTAAC
CATTATAAGCTGCAATAAACAAGTTAACAACAACAATTGCATTCATTTTATGTTTCAGGTTCAGGGGGAG
GTGTGGGAGGTTTTTTAAAGCAAGTAAAACCTCTACAAATGTGGTATGGCTGATTATGATCCTCTGGAGA
TTCATGCGCCAGGTTTTCTGGTCATGCACCACGTTCGTGGGCCCTCAGGAACCTCCACGTCAGCGGTAAC
TGTGAAGCCCAGTCGCTCGTAAAAAGGAAGATTCCGGGGAGCACTGGTTTCGAGGAACGCCGGCACGCCA
GCCCGTTCCGCGGCCTCAACACCAGGAAGAACGACAGCGCTTCCCAAACCTTTACCTTGGTGATCTGGGC
TGACACCGACAGTGGCAAGAAACCACGCAGGCTCCTTTGGTCTATGAGGAGCCAGCAAGCCCTCCATTTG
CTGTTGTGCCGCCAACCTACTCCCTGACAGCTCGGCCATCCGCGGACCTATTTCCGCGAACACTGCGCCG
GCTTCGACGCTTTCCGGAGTAGTCCAGACCGCAACTGCGGCACCATCGTCCGCAACCCAAACTTTACCAA
TGTCCAGACCCACGCGCGTAAGAAACAGCTCTTGCAACTCAGTTACCCTCTCTATGTGTCTGTCCGGATC
TACGGTATGGCGGGTCGCTGGATAATCTGCAAATGCTGCGGCAAGTGTTCGGACAGCCCGTGGTACATCG
TCACGGGTAGCGAGCCTAACAGTGGGCTTATATTCCGTCATGGGGCCGGGGTTCTCCTCCACGTCGCCGG
CCTGCTTCAGCAGGCTGAAGTTGGTGGCGCCGCTGCCCCCGGGGAGCATGTCAAGGTCAAAATCGTCAAG
AGCGTCAGCAGGCAGCATATCAAGGTCAAAGTCGTCAAGGGCATCGGCTGGGAGCATGTCTAAGTCAAAA
TCGTCAAGGGCGTCGGTCGGCCCGCCGCTTTCGCACTTTAGCTGTTTCTCCAGGCCACATATGATTAGTT
CCAGGCCGAAAAGGAAGGCAGGTTCGGCTCCCTGCCGGTCGAACAGCTCAATTGCTTGTTTCAGAAGTGG
GGGCATAGAATCGGTGGTAGGTGTCTCTCTTTCCTCTTTTGCTACTTGATGCTCCTGTTCCTCCAATACG
CAGCCCAGTGTAAAGTGGCCCACGGCGGACAGAGCGTACAGTGCGTTCTCCAGGGAGAAGCCTTGCTGAC
ACAGGAACGCGAGCTGATTTTCCAGGGTTTCGTACTGTTTCTCTGTTGGGCGGGTGCCGAGATGCACTTT
AGCCCCGTCACGATGTGAGAGGAGAGCACAGCGGTATGACTTGGCGTTGTTCCGCAGAAAGTCTTGCCAT
GACTCGCCTTCCAGGGGGCAGGAGTGGGTATGATGCCTGTCCAGCATCTCGATTGGCAGGGCATCGAGCA
GGGCCCGCTTGTTCTTCACGTGCCAGTACAGGGTAGGCTGCTCAACTCCCAGCTTTTGAGCGAGTTTCCT
TGTCGTCAGGCCTTCGATACCGACTCCATTGAGTAATTCCAGAGCAGAGTTTATGACTTTGCTCTTGTCC
AGTCTAGACATCTTATCGTCATCGTCTTTGTAATCCATGGTGGCGGATCCCGCGTCACGACACCTGTGTT
CTGGCGGCAAACCCGTTGCGAAAAAGAACGTTCACGGCGACTACTGCACTTATATACGGTTCTCCCCCAC
CCTCGGGAAAAAGGCGGAGCCAGTACACGACATCACTTTCCCAGTTTACCCCGCGCCACCTTCTCTAGGC
ACCGGTTCAATTGCCGACCCCTCCCCCCAACTTCTCGGGCACTGTGGGCCATGTGCGCTCTGCCCCATGG
TAATAGCCATGACTAATACGTAGATGTACTGCCAAGTAGGAAAGTGCCATAAGGTCATGTACTGGGCATA
ATGCCAGGCGGGCCATTTACCGTCATTGACGTCAATAGGGGGCGTACTTGGCATATGATACACTTGATGT
ACTGCCAAGTGGGCAGTTTACCGTAAATACTCCACCCATTGACGTCAATGGAAAGTGCCTATTGGCGTTA
CTATGGGAACATACGTCATTATTGACGTCAATGGGCGGGGGTCGTTGGGCGGTCAGCCAGGCGGGCCATT
TACCGTAAGTTATGTAACGCGGAACTCCATATATGGGCTATGAACTAATGACCCCGTAATTGATTACTAT
TAATAACTAGTCAATAATCAATGTCATAAGCTCTAATCGCATAATCGAGCTAAGAGCGATTAATATGCTT
AGCTAGCTTAGCTAAGCTAGATTTCTCTATTCTCCCACAATATATAGCAGCTATTAGCTTAGCAGTCCGA
ATACGATCGTCCACGATCCATAAGCGTAACACATTTGAGTAGCGACTGACGGGCACCGGAGCCACTCGAG
TGGAATT
Features (pLannotate 1.2.2; 27 found; start..end, strand, type, name):
      9..257     +  promoter       TRE3GV promoter (fragment): 3rd-generation Tet-responsive promoter that can be activated by binding of Tet-On® 3G, optimized for retroviral and lentiviral vectors
    264..305     +  promoter       tight TRE promoter (fragment): Tet-responsive promoter PTight, consisting of seven tet operator sequences followed by the minimal CMV promoter
    368..392     +  protein_bind   attB1: mutant version of attB; recombination site for the Gateway® BP reaction BP Clonase™
    399..1058    +  CDS            SAP30: SAP30_HUMAN - Experimental evidence at protein level: Swiss-Prot protein existence level 1. Involved in the functional recruitment of the Sin3-histone deacetylase complex (HDAC) to a specific subset of N-CoR corepressor complexes. Capable of transcription repression by N-CoR. Active in deacetylating core histone octamers (when in a complex) but inactive in deacetylating nucleosomal histones. From Homo sapiens (Human).
   1062..1086    -  protein_bind   attB2: mutant version of attB; recombination site for the Gateway® BP reaction BP Clonase™
   1088..1116    +  CDS            3xHA (fragment): three tandem HA epitope tags
   1154..1176    +  promoter       SNR52 promoter (fragment): promoter for the S. cerevisiae small nucleolar RNA gene SNR52
   1197..1220    +  misc_RNA       gRNA scaffold (fragment): guide RNA scaffold for the Streptococcus pyogenes CRISPR/Cas9 system
   1281..1415    -  polyA_signal   SV40 poly(A) signal: SV40 polyadenylation signal
   1728..1885    +  CDS            lacZα (fragment): LacZα fragment of β-galactosidase; lacZ fragment
   1891..1990    -  misc_feature   bom (fragment): basis of mobility region from pBR322
   2094..2129    -  CDS            rop (fragment): Rop protein, which maintains plasmids at low copy number; rop
   2225..2329    +  promoter       AmpR promoter: bla
   2330..3190    +  CDS            AmpR: β-lactamase; bla; confers resistance to ampicillin, carbenicillin, and related antibiotics
   3361..3949    +  rep_origin     ori: high-copy-number ColE1/pMB1/pBR322/pUC origin of replication
   4132..4224    +  CDS            lacI (fragment): lac repressor; lacI; The lac repressor binds to the lac operator to inhibit transcription in E. coli. This inhibition can be relieved by adding lactose or isopropyl-β-D-thiogalactopyranoside (IPTG).
   4230..4313    +  CDS            lacI (fragment): lac repressor; lacI; The lac repressor binds to the lac operator to inhibit transcription in E. coli. This inhibition can be relieved by adding lactose or isopropyl-β-D-thiogalactopyranoside (IPTG).
   4326..4347    +  protein_bind   CAP binding site: CAP binding activates transcription in the presence of cAMP. E. coli catabolite activator protein
   4362..4392    +  promoter       lac promoter: promoter for the E. coli lac operon
   4400..4416    +  protein_bind   lac operator: The lac repressor binds to the lac operator to inhibit transcription in E. coli. This inhibition can be relieved by adding lactose or isopropyl-β-D-thiogalactopyranoside (IPTG). lac repressor encoded by lacI
   4704..4785    -  polyA_signal   SV40 poly(A) signal: SV40 polyadenylation signal
   4808..4891    -  CDS            large T antigen (fragment): large T antigen from SV40 (simian virus 40)
   4905..5501    -  CDS            pac: PUAC_STRAD - Protein predicted: Swiss-Prot protein existence level 4. Detoxification of puromycin. From Streptomyces alboniger.
   5574..5684    -  CDS            VP48: 3 tandem repeats of the minimal activation domain of herpes simplex virus VP16 (Cheng et al., 2013)
   5614..6311    -  CDS            rtTA3 (fragment): reverse tetracycline transactivator 3 activates expression from Tet-responsive promoters in the presence of doxycycline
   6364..6575    -  promoter       EF-1α core promoter: core promoter for human elongation factor EF-1α
   6576..6955    -  enhancer       CMV enhancer: human cytomegalovirus immediate early enhancer
