[The description below was written by a language model from this plasmid's Addgene catalogue record and pLannotate feature annotations shown in this document.]
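Description:
pPB-cT3G-cERP2-SAP30 is a mammalian expression plasmid built on the pPB-cT3G-cERP2 backbone and designed as a PiggyBac transposon donor, so that its cargo can be integrated into the genome of target cells when a PiggyBac transposase is supplied. The automated feature table does not annotate the transposon terminal repeats, so their positions cannot be stated from the record. In bacteria the plasmid is maintained as a high-copy construct through a ColE1/pUC-type origin and selected with ampicillin via the β-lactamase gene. Several short hits in the table (lacZα, lacI, rop, bom, SNR52 promoter and gRNA scaffold fragments) look like backbone remnants or spurious partial matches rather than functional parts.

The payload is an all-in-one Tet-On system arranged as two divergent units. A third-generation Tet-responsive promoter (TRE3G-type) drives the human SAP30 coding sequence, which was inserted by Gateway cloning and is flanked by attB1 and attB2 sites, followed by an SV40 polyadenylation signal. A small HA-tag fragment is detected just past attB2, but the record does not indicate whether SAP30 is actually tagged. On the opposite strand, a CMV enhancer fused to the EF-1α core promoter drives a reverse tetracycline transactivator (an rtTA3-like protein with VP16-derived activation repeats) followed by the puromycin N-acetyltransferase gene, terminated by a second SV40 poly(A) signal. How the two coding regions are linked is not annotated. Puromycin therefore selects stably transposed cells, and doxycycline switches on SAP30, a component of the Sin3–histone deacetylase corepressor complex. The plasmid was deposited with a study on inducing meiosis from human pluripotent stem cells.
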