Addgene plasmid #222552: pPB-cT3G-cERP2-SAP30
Purpose: PiggyBac transposon plasmid for doxycycline inducible expression of SAP30
Depositing lab: George Church. Depositing organization: Harvard Medical School. Publication: Induction of Meiosis from Human Pluripotent Stem Cells. Pierson Smela M, Adams J, Ma C, Breimann L, Widocki U, Shioda T, Church GM. bioRxiv 2024.05.31.596483 10.1101/2024.05.31.596483.
Backbone
  Vector backbone: pPB-cT3G-cERP2
  Vector type: Mammalian Expression
  Selectable markers: Puromycin
Growth in bacteria
  Bacterial resistance: Ampicillin, 100 μg/mL
  Growth temperature: 37°C
  Growth strain: DH5alpha
  Copy number: High Copy
Gene/Insert
  Gene/Insert name: SAP30
  Species: H. sapiens (human)
  Entrez Gene: SAP30
  Cloning method: Gateway Cloning
Terms and licenses: Academic/Nonprofit Terms; Industry Terms: Not Available to Industry
Depositor comments: Please visit https://doi.org/10.1101/2024.05.31.596483 for bioRxiv preprint.
How to cite: pPB-cT3G-cERP2-SAP30 was a gift from George Church (Addgene plasmid # 222552 ; http://n2t.net/addgene:222552 ; RRID:Addgene_222552)
